>Addgene plasmid #179288 | pSUMO-HsSyx3 | addgene full sequence | sequence record 354924 | Addgene NGS Result
TTCTTGAAGACGAAAGGGCCTCGTGATACGCCTATTTTTATAGGTTAATGTCATGATAATAATGGTTTCT
TAGACGTCAGGTGGCACTTTTCGGGGAAATGTGCGCGGAACCCCTATTTGTTTATTTTTCTAAATACATT
CAAATATGTATCCGCTCATGAGACAATAACCCTGATAAATGCTTCAATAACATTGAAAAAGGAAGAGTAT
GAGTATTCAACATTTCCGTGTCGCCCTTATTCCCTTTTTTGCGGCATTTTGCCTTCCTGTTTTTGCTCAC
CCAGAAACGCTGGTGAAAGTAAAAGATGCTGAAGATCAGTTGGGTGCACGAGTGGGTTACATCGAACTGG
ATCTCAACAGCGGTAAGATCCTTGAGAGTTTTCGCCCCGAAGAACGTTTTCCAATGATGAGCACTTTTAA
AGTTCTGCTATGTGGCGCGGTATTATCCCGTGTTGACGCCGGGCAAGAGCAACTCGGTCGCCGCATACAC
TATTCTCAGAATGACTTGGTTGAGTACTCACCAGTCACAGAAAAGCATCTTACGGATGGCATGACAGTAA
GAGAATTATGCAGTGCTGCCATAACCATGAGTGATAACACTGCGGCCAACTTACTTCTGACAACGATCGG
AGGACCGAAGGAGCTAACCGCTTTTTTGCACAACATGGGGGATCATGTAACTCGCCTTGATCGTTGGGAA
CCGGAGCTGAATGAAGCCATACCAAACGACGAGCGTGACACCACGATGCCTGCAGCAATGGCAACAACGT
TGCGCAAACTATTAACTGGCGAACTACTTACTCTAGCTTCCCGGCAACAATTAATAGACTGGATGGAGGC
GGATAAAGTTGCAGGACCACTTCTGCGCTCGGCCCTTCCGGCTGGCTGGTTTATTGCTGATAAATCTGGA
GCCGGTGAGCGTGGGTCTCGCGGTATCATTGCAGCACTGGGGCCAGATGGTAAGCCCTCCCGTATCGTAG
TTATCTACACGACGGGGAGTCAGGCAACTATGGATGAACGAAATAGACAGATCGCTGAGATAGGTGCCTC
ACTGATTAAGCATTGGTAACTGTCAGACCAAGTTTACTCATATATACTTTAGATTGATTTAAAACTTCAT
TTTTAATTTAAAAGGATCTAGGTGAAGATCCTTTTTGATAATCTCATGACCAAAATCCCTTAACGTGAGT
TTTCGTTCCACTGAGCGTCAGACCCCGTAGAAAAGATCAAAGGATCTTCTTGAGATCCTTTTTTTCTGCG
CGTAATCTGCTGCTTGCAAACAAAAAAACCACCGCTACCAGCGGTGGTTTGTTTGCCGGATCAAGAGCTA
CCAACTCTTTTTCCGAAGGTAACTGGCTTCAGCAGAGCGCAGATACCAAATACTGTCCTTCTAGTGTAGC
CGTAGTTAGGCCACCACTTCAAGAACTCTGTAGCACCGCCTACATACCTCGCTCTGCTAATCCTGTTACC
AGTGGCTGCTGCCAGTGGCGATAAGTCGTGTCTTACCGGGTTGGACTCAAGACGATAGTTACCGGATAAG
GCGCAGCGGTCGGGCTGAACGGGGGGTTCGTGCACACAGCCCAGCTTGGAGCGAACGACCTACACCGAAC
TGAGATACCTACAGCGTGAGCTATGAGAAAGCGCCACGCTTCCCGAAGGGAGAAAGGCGGACAGGTATCC
GGTAAGCGGCAGGGTCGGAACAGGAGAGCGCACGAGGGAGCTTCCAGGGGGAAACGCCTGGTATCTTTAT
AGTCCTGTCGGGTTTCGCCACCTCTGACTTGAGCGTCGATTTTTGTGATGCTCGTCAGGGGGGCGGAGCC
TATGGAAAAACGCCAGCAACGCGGCCTTTTTACGGTTCCTGGCCTTTTGCTGGCCTTTTGCTCACATGTT
CTTTCCTGCGTTATCCCCTGATTCTGTGGATAACCGTATTACCGCCTTTGAGTGAGCTGATACCGCTCGC
CGCAGCCGAACGACCGAGCGCAGCGAGTCAGTGAGCGAGGAAGCGGAAGAGCGCCTGATGCGGTATTTTC
TCCTTACGCATCTGTGCGGTATTTCACACCGCAATGGTGCACTCTCAGTACAATCTGCTCTGATGCCGCA
TAGTTAAGCCAGTATACACTCCGCTATCGCTACGTGACTGGGTCATGGCTGCGCCCCGACACCCGCCAAC
ACCCGCTGACGCGCCCTGACGGGCTTGTCTGCTCCCGGCATCCGCTTACAGACAAGCTGTGACCGTCTCC
GGGAGCTGCATGTGTCAGAGGTTTTCACCGTCATCACCGAAACGCGCGAGGCAGCTGCGGTAAAGCTCAT
CAGCGTGGTCGTGAAGCGATTCACAGATGTCTGCCTGTTCATCCGCGTCCAGCTCGTTGAGTTTCTCCAG
AAGCGTTAATGTCTGGCTTCTGATAAAGCGGGCCATGTTAAGGGCGGTTTTTTCCTGTTTGGTCACTGAT
GCCTCCGTGTAAGGGGGATTTCTGTTCATGGGGGTAATGATACCGATGAAACGAGAGAGGATGCTCACGA
TACGGGTTACTGATGATGAACATGCCCGGTTACTGGAACGTTGTGAGGGTAAACAACTGGCGGTATGGAT
GCGGCGGGACCAGAGAAAAATCACTCAGGGTCAATGCCAGCGCTTCGTTAATACAGATGTAGGTGTTCCA
CAGGGTAGCCAGCAGCATCCTGCGATGCAGATCCGGAACATAATGGTGCAGGGCGCTGACTTCCGCGTTT
CCAGACTTTACGAAACACGGAAACCGAAGACCATTCATGTTGTTGCTCAGGTCGCAGACGTTTTGCAGCA
GCAGTCGCTTCACGTTCGCTCGCGTATCGGTGATTCATTCTGCTAACCAGTAAGGCAACCCCGCCAGCCT
AGCCGGGTCCTCAACGACAGGAGCACGATCATGCGCACCCGTGGCCAGGACCCAACGCTGCCCGAGATGC
GCCGCGTGCGGCTGCTGGAGATGGCGGACGCGATGGATATGTTCTGCCAAGGGTTGGTTTGCGCATTCAC
AGTTCTCCGCAAGAATTGATTGGCTCCAATTCTTGGAGTGGTGAATCCGTTAGCGAGGTGCCGCCGGCTT
CCATTCAGGTCGAGGTGGCCCGGCTCCATGCACCGCGACGCAACGCGGGGAGGCAGACAAGGTATAGGGC
GGCGCCTACAATCCATGCCAACCCGTTCCATGTGCTCGCCGAGGCGGCATAAATCGCCGTGACGATCAGC
GGTCCAATGATCGAAGTTAGGCTGGTAAGAGCCGCGAGCGATCCTTGAAGCTGTCCCTGATGGTCGTCAT
CTACCTGCCTGGACAGCATGGCCTGCAACGCGGGCATCCCGATGCCGCCGGAAGCGAGAAGAATCATAAT
GGGGAAGGCCATCCAGCCTCGCGTCGCGAACGCCAGCAAGACGTAGCCCAGCGCGTCGGCCGCCATGCCG
GCGATAATGGCCTGCTTCTCGCCGAAACGTTTGGTGGCGGGACCAGTGACGAAGGCTTGAGCGAGGGCGT
GCAAGATTCCGAATACCGCAAGCGACAGGCCGATCATCGTCGCGCTCCAGCGAAAGCGGTCCTCGCCGAA
AATGACCCAGAGCGCTGCCGGCACCTGTCCTACGAGTTGCATGATAAAGAAGACAGTCATAAGTGCGGCG
ACGATAGTCATGCCCCGCGCCCACCGGAAGGAGCTGACTGGGTTGAAGGCTCTCAAGGGCATCGGTCGAC
GCTCTCCCTTATGCGACTCCTGCATTAGGAAGCAGCCCAGTAGTAGGTTGAGGCCGTTGAGCACCGCCGC
CGCAAGGAATGGTGCATGCAAGGAGATGGCGCCCAACAGTCCCCCGGCCACGGGGCCTGCCACCATACCC
ACGCCGAAACAAGCGCTCATGAGCCCGAAGTGGCGAGCCCGATCTTCCCCATCGGTGATGTCGGCGATAT
AGGCGCCAGCAACCGCACCTGTGGCGCCGGTGATGCCGGCCACGATGCGTCCGGCGTAGAGGATCGAGAT
CTCGATCCCGCGAAATTAATACGACTCACTATAGGGAGACCACAACGGTTTCCCTCTAGTGCCGGCTCCG
GAGAGCTCTTTAATTAAGCGGCCGCCCTGCAGGACTCGAGTTCTAGAAATAATTTTGTTTAACTTTAAGA
AGGAGATATACATATGAAATCTTCTCACCATCACCATCACCATGGTTCTTCTATGGCTAGCATGTCGGAC
TCAGAAGTCAATCAAGAAGCTAAGCCAGAGGTCAAGCCAGAAGTCAAGCCTGAGACTCACATCAATTTAA
AGGTGTCCGATGGATCTTCAGAGATCTTCTTCAAGATCAAAAAGACCACTCCTTTAAGAAGGCTGATGGA
AGCGTTCGCTAAAAGACAGGGTAAGGAAATGGACTCCTTAAGATTCTTGTACGACGGTATTAGAATTCAA
GCTGATCAGACCCCTGAAGATTTGGACATGGAGGATAACGATATTATTGAGGCTCACAGAGAACAGATTG
GTGGGATCGAGGAAAACCTGTACTTCCAATCCAATCAACAAGAGGCGGTGTGGGAACTGCTGCACACCGA
GGCGAGCTACATCCGTAAGCTGCGTGTGATCATTAACCTGTTCCTGTGCTGCCTGCTGAACCTGCAGGAA
AGCGGCCTGCTGTGCGAGGTTGAAGCGGAGCGTCTGTTTAGCAACATCCCGGAGATTGCGCAACTGCATC
GTCGTCTGTGGGCGAGCGTGATGGCGCCGGTTCTGGAAAAAGCGCGTCGTACCCGTGCGCTGCTGCAGCC
GGGTGACTTCCTGAAGGGCTTCAAAATGTTTGGTAGCCTGTTTAAACCGTACATCCGTTATTGCATGGAG
GAAGAGGGCTGCATGGAGTACATGCGTGGTCTGCTGCGTGACAACGACCTGTTCCGTGCGTATATTACCT
GGGCGGAAAAGCACCCGCAGTGCCAACGTCTGAAACTGAGCGATATGCTGGCGAAGCCGCACCAACGTCT
GACCAAATATCCGCTGCTGCTGAAAAGCGTGCTGCGTAAGACCGAAGAGCCGCGTGCGAAAGAAGCGGTG
GTTGCGATGATCGGCAGCGTGGAGCGTTTCATTCACCACGTTAACGCGTGCATGCGTCAGCGTCAAGAAC
GTCAGCGTCTGGCGGCGGTGGTTAGCCGTATCGACGCGTACGAAGTGGTTGAGAGCAGCAGCGACGAAGT
TGATAAGCTGCTGAAAGAGTTTCTGCACCTGGATCTGACCGCGCCGATTCCGGGTGCGAGCCCGGAAGAA
ACCCGTCAACTGCTGCTGGAAGGCAGCCTGCGTATGAAAGAGGGTAAAGACAGCAAGATGGATGTGTATT
GCTTCCTGTTTACCGACCTGCTGCTGGTGACCAAGGCGGTTAAGAAAGCGGAACGTACCCGTGTTATCCG
TCCGCCGCTGCTGGTTGACAAAATTGTTTGCCGTGAACTGCGTGATCCGGGCAGCTTCCTGCTGATCTAC
CTGAACGAGTTTCACAGCGCGGTGGGTGCGTATACCTTTCAGGCGAGCGGTCAAGCGCTGTGCCGTGGTT
GGGTTGACACCATTTACAACGCGCAGAACCAACTGCAACAACTGCGTGCGCAGGAACCGCCGGGTAGCCA
GCAACCGCTGCAGAGCCTGGAAGAGGAAGAGGATGAGCAAGAAGAGGAAGAGGAAGAGGAAGAAGAGGAA
GAAGAAGGCGAAGACAGCGGCACCAGCGCGGCGAGCAGCCCGACCTAATAATTGGAAGTGGATAACGGAT
CCGCGATCGCGGCGCGCCACCTGGTGGCCGGCCGGTACCACGCGTGCGCGCTGATCCGGCTGCTAACAAA
GCCCGAAAGGAAGCTGAGTTGGCTGCTGCCACCGCTGAGCAATAACTAGCATAACCCCTTGGGGCCTCTA
AACGGGTCTTGAGGGGTTTTTTGCTGAAAGGAGGAACTATATCCGGATATCCACAGGACGGGTGTGGTCG
CCATGATCGCGTAGTCGATAGTGGCTCCAAGTAGCGAAGCGAGCAGGACTGGGCGGCGGCCAAAGCGGTC
GGACAGTGCTCCGAGAACGGGTGCGCATAGAAATTGCATCAACGCATATAGCGCTAGCAGCACGCCATAG
TGACTGGCGATGCTGTCGGAATGGACGATATCCCGCAAGAGGCCCGGCAGTACCGGCATAACCAAGCCTA
TGCCTACAGCATCCAGGGTGACGGTGCCGAGGATGACGATGAGCGCATTGTTAGATTTCATACACGGTGC
CTGACTGCGTTAGCAATTTAACTGTGATAAACTACCGCATTAAAGCTTATCGATGATAAGCTGTCAAACA
TGAGAA
Features (pLannotate 1.2.2; 16 found; start..end, strand, type, name):
    104..208     +  promoter       AmpR promoter: bla
    209..1069    +  CDS            AmpR: β-lactamase; bla; confers resistance to ampicillin, carbenicillin, and related antibiotics
   1240..1828    +  rep_origin     ori: high-copy-number ColE1/pMB1/pBR322/pUC origin of replication
   2014..2153    -  misc_feature   bom: basis of mobility region from pBR322
   2255..2446    -  CDS            rop: Rop protein, which maintains plasmids at low copy number; rop
   2463..2843    +  CDS            YPB1_ECOLX: Protein predicted: Swiss-Prot protein existence level 4. From Escherichia coli.
   3085..3985    -  CDS            TcR (fragment): tetracycline efflux protein; tet; confers resistance to tetracycline
   4007..4025    +  promoter       T7 promoter: promoter for bacteriophage T7 RNA polymerase
   4114..4136    +  RBS            RBS: efficient ribosome binding site from bacteriophage T7 gene 10 (Olins and Rangwala, 1989)
   4156..4173    +  CDS            6xHis: 6xHis affinity tag
   4192..4484    +  CDS            SUMO (fragment): cleavable ubiquitin-like protein tag; S. cerevisiae SMT3 (truncated)
   4378..5715    +  CDS            PLEKHG5 (fragment): PKHG5_HUMAN - Also known as KIAA0720. Experimental evidence at protein level: Swiss-Prot protein existence level 1. Functions as a guanine exchange factor (GEF) for RAB26 and thus regulates autophagy of synaptic vesicles in axon terminal of motoneurons (By similarity). Involved in the control of neuronal cell differentiation (PubMed:11704860). Plays a role in angiogenesis through regulation of endothelial cells chemotaxis. Affects also the migration, adhesion, and matrix/bone degradation in macrophages and osteoclasts (PubMed:23777631). From Homo sapiens (Human).
   5799..5848    +  CDS            SET1 (fragment): solubility-enhancement tag derived from T7 phage gene 10B
   5856..5903    +  terminator     T7 terminator: transcription terminator for bacteriophage T7 RNA polymerase
   5929..6221    -  CDS            TcR (fragment): tetracycline efflux protein; tet; confers resistance to tetracycline
   6269..6297    -  promoter       tet promoter: E. coli promoter for tetracycline efflux protein gene
