[The description below was written by a language model from this plasmid's Addgene catalogue record and pLannotate feature annotations shown in this document.]
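Description:
pSUMO-HsSyx3 is a bacterial expression plasmid of about 6.3 kb built on the pET His6 Sumo TEV LIC (2S-T) backbone, designed for producing a fragment of the human RhoGEF Syx (PLEKHG5) in E. coli. It is selected with ampicillin through a β-lactamase gene under its own promoter. Replication depends on a ColE1/pBR322-type origin accompanied by the bom region and the rop gene, which fits the low copy number listed in the record. The feature table also picks up remnants of the pBR322 tetracycline resistance gene and its promoter flanking the expression cassette. These are split fragments, and the record lists only ampicillin resistance.

The expression cassette runs from a T7 promoter and the phage T7 gene 10 ribosome binding site to a T7 terminator, so it needs a host that supplies T7 RNA polymerase. The open reading frame encodes an N-terminal His6 tag, yeast SUMO (Smt3), a TEV protease cleavage site, and then residues 393–792 of human Syx isoform c. This 1.2 kb insert was obtained as synthetic DNA optimized for E. coli expression and cloned at the backbone's SspI site, which was destroyed in the process. The His6 tag allows metal-affinity purification, SUMO is commonly used to aid solubility and expression, and TEV cleavage removes both, leaving only a couple of extra residues ahead of the Syx fragment. The automated PLEKHG5 annotation overlaps the end of SUMO, and a short "SET1" hit lies just upstream of the terminator. Both look like annotation artefacts, since neither matches the depositor's stated protein design. The associated publication describes characterization and computational simulation of human Syx, a RhoGEF implicated in glioblastoma.
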