Addgene plasmid #179288: pSUMO-HsSyx3
Purpose: E. coli expression plasmid (T7 promoter) for expression-optimized DNA of human Syx (aa 393-792) with N-terminal His6 + SUMO + TEV protease cleavage site
Depositing lab: Debra Hansen. Depositing organization: Arizona State University. Publication: Characterization and computational simulation of human Syx, a RhoGEF implicated in glioblastoma. Boyd RJ, Olson TL, Zook JD, Stein D, Aceves M, Lin WH, Craciunescu FM, Hansen DT, Anastasiadis PZ, Singharoy A, Fromme P. FASEB J. 2022 Jul;36(7):e22378. doi: 10.1096/fj.202101808RR. PubMed 35639414.
Backbone
  Vector backbone: pET His6 Sumo TEV LIC (2S-T) Addgene # 29711
  Backbone manufacturer: Addgene
  Backbone size w/o insert (bp): 5109
  Total vector size (bp): 6309
  Modifications to backbone: none
  Vector type: Bacterial Expression
Growth in bacteria
  Bacterial resistance: Ampicillin, 100 μg/mL
  Growth temperature: 37°C
  Growth strain: DH5alpha
  Copy number: Low Copy
Gene/Insert
  Gene/Insert name: Syx (alt names: synectin-binding guanine exchange factor; pleckstrin homology domain-containing family G member 5 isoform c; PLEKHG5; CMTRIC; DSMA4; GEF720; Tech)
  Species: H. sapiens (human)
  Insert size (bp): 1200
  Mutation: residues 393-792 from accession number NP_001036128.1; optimized DNA sequence
  GenBank ID: NP_001036128.1
  Promoter: T7
  Tag / fusion protein: His6 + SUMO + TEV protease cleavage site (N terminal on backbone)
  Cloning method: Restriction Enzyme; 5′ cloning site SspI (destroyed during cloning); 3′ cloning site SspI (destroyed during cloning)
  Sequencing primers: 5′ T7, TAATACGACTCACTATAGGG; 3′ T7 Terminal, GCTAGTTATTGCTCAGCGG
Resource information
  A portion of this plasmid was derived from a plasmid made by: The insert had been ordered from GenScript as an E. coli expression-optimized synthetic DNA.
Terms and licenses: Academic/Nonprofit Terms; Industry Terms: Not Available to Industry
Depositor comments: Protein sequence is MKSS + HHHHHH + GSSMAS + SUMO (aa 1-98 of NP_010798.1) + IE + TEV protease cleavage (ENLYFQ*S; * = cleavage site) + N + human Syx (synectin-binding guanine exchange factor; aa 393-792 from accession number NP_001036128.1). Confers ampicillin-resistance. Backbone vector is pET His6 Sumo TEV LIC (2S-T) Addgene # 29711. Construct design by Ryan Boyd and Debra T. Hansen. Cloning by Felicia M. Craciunescu. Preprint: Boyd et al., bioRxiv 2021.08.26.457821, https://doi.org/10.1101/2021.08.26.457821
How to cite: pSUMO-HsSyx3 was a gift from Debra Hansen (Addgene plasmid # 179288 ; http://n2t.net/addgene:179288 ; RRID:Addgene_179288)
